>Addgene plasmid #228077 | TagBFP(S2h)3(S4h)3-gs | addgene full sequence | sequence record 451130 | Addgene NGS Result
GACGGATCGGGAGATCTCCCGATCCCCTATGGTGCACTCTCAGTACAATCTGCTCTGATGCCGCATAGTT
AAGCCAGTATCTGCTCCCTGCTTGTGTGTTGGAGGTCGCTGAGTAGTGCGCGAGCAAAATTTAAGCTACA
ACAAGGCAAGGCTTGACCGACAATTGCATGAAGAATCTGCTTAGGGTTAGGCGTTTTGCGCTGCTTCGCG
ATGTACGGGCCAGATATACGCGTTGACATTGATTATTGACTAGTTATTAATAGTAATCAATTACGGGGTC
ATTAGTTCATAGCCCATATATGGAGTTCCGCGTTACATAACTTACGGTAAATGGCCCGCCTGGCTGACCG
CCCAACGACCCCCGCCCATTGACGTCAATAATGACGTATGTTCCCATAGTAACGCCAATAGGGACTTTCC
ATTGACGTCAATGGGTGGAGTATTTACGGTAAACTGCCCACTTGGCAGTACATCAAGTGTATCATATGCC
AAGTACGCCCCCTATTGACGTCAATGACGGTAAATGGCCCGCCTGGCATTATGCCCAGTACATGACCTTA
TGGGACTTTCCTACTTGGCAGTACATCTACGTATTAGTCATCGCTATTACCATGGTGATGCGGTTTTGGC
AGTACATCAATGGGCGTGGATAGCGGTTTGACTCACGGGGATTTCCAAGTCTCCACCCCATTGACGTCAA
TGGGAGTTTGTTTTGGCACCAAAATCAACGGGACTTTCCAAAATGTCGTAACAACTCCGCCCCATTGACG
CAAATGGGCGGTAGGCGTGTACGGTGGGAGGTCTATATAAGCAGAGCTCTCTGGCTAACTAGAGAACCCA
CTGCTTACTGGCTTATCGAAATTAATACGACTCACTATAGGGAGACCCAAGCTTGGTACCGAGCTCGGAT
CCACTAGTAACGGCCGCCAGTGTGCTGGAATTCGCCACCATGCACCACCACCACCACCACATGAGCGAGC
TGATTAAGGAGAACATGCACATGAAGCTGTACATGGAGGGCACCGTGGACAACCATCACTTCAAGTGCAC
ATCCGAGGGCGAAGGCAAGCCCTACGAGGGCACCCAGACCATGAGAATCAAGGTGGTCGAGGGCGGCCCT
CTCCCCTTCGCCTTCGACATCCTGGCTACTAGCTTCCTCTACGGCAGCAAGACCTTCATCAACCACACCC
AGGGCATCCCCGACTTCTTCAAGCAGTCCTTCCCTGAGGGCTTCACATGGGAGAGAGTCACCACATACGA
AGACGGGGGCGTGCTGACCGCTACCCAGGACACCAGCCTCCAGGACGGCTGCCTCATCTACAACGTCAAG
ATCAGAGGGGTGAACTTCACATCCAACGGCCCTGTGATGCAGAAGAAAACACTCGGCTGGGAGGCCTTCA
CCGAGACGCTGTACCCCGCTGACGGCGGCCTGGAAGGCAGAAACGACATGGCCCTGAAGCTCGTGGGCGG
GAGCCATCTGATCGCAAACATCAAGACCACATATAGATCCAAGAAACCCGCTAAGAACCTCAAGATGCCT
GGCGTCTACTATGTGGACTACAGACTGGAAAGAATCAAGGAGGCCAACAACGAGACCTACGTCGAGCAGC
ACGAGGTGGCAGTGGCCAGATACTGCGACCTCCCTAGCAAACTGGGGCACAAGCTCAATGGCAGTGGAAG
CGGCGGATCAGAAATTGCAGCTTTGGAGGAAAAGATAGCAGCCCTGAAGCAGGAGAATGCGGCCCTCGAA
GAGGGATCAGGATCAGGACCGGGAAGTGGGGAGATTGCAGCACTCGAGGAAAAAATCGCAGCGCTTAAGC
AGGAAAACGCCGCCTTGGAGGAAGGTAGTGGTTCAGGGGGGTCCGAAATCGCCGCTTTGGAGGAAAAAAT
TGCAGCGCTGAAGCAAGAAAATGCAGCTCTTGAGGAAGGGTCCGGGTCAGGTGGCAGCAAAATTGCGGCG
CTCAAGGAGAAGAACGCTGCTCTCAAACAAGAAATTGCTGCTTTGGAAGAGGGCAGCGGATCTGGACCAG
GTAGTGGGAAAATAGCCGCTCTTAAAGAAAAGAATGCCGCACTTAAGCAGGAAATAGCTGCACTTGAAGA
GGGAAGCGGGAGCGGGGGGTCTAAGATCGCTGCTCTGAAAGAAAAAAACGCTGCCCTTAAACAGGAAATT
GCCGCCCTGGAAGAGTAATCTAGAGGGCCCTATTCTATAGTGTCACCTAAATGCTAGAGCTCGCTGATCA
GCCTCGACTGTGCCTTCTAGTTGCCAGCCATCTGTTGTTTGCCCCTCCCCCGTGCCTTCCTTGACCCTGG
AAGGTGCCACTCCCACTGTCCTTTCCTAATAAAATGAGGAAATTGCATCGCATTGTCTGAGTAGGTGTCA
TTCTATTCTGGGGGGTGGGGTGGGGCAGGACAGCAAGGGGGAGGATTGGGAAGACAATAGCAGGCATGCT
GGGGATGCGGTGGGCTCTATGGCTTCTGAGGCGGAAAGAACCAGCTGGGGCTCTAGGGGGTATCCCC
[124 nt withheld, positions 2518-2641]
C
[91 nt withheld, positions 2643-2733]
A
[49 nt withheld, positions 2735-2783]
CCTTTGACGTTGGAGTCCACGTTCTTT
[37 nt withheld, positions 2811-2847]
ACCCTATCTCGGTCTATTCTTTTGATTTATAAGGGATTTTGCCGATTTCGGCCTATTGGTTAAAAAATGA
GCTGATTTAACAAAAATTTAACGCGAATTAATTCTGTGGAATGTGTGTCAGTTAGGGTGTGGAAAGTCCC
CAGGCTCCCCAGCAGGCAGAAGTATGCAAAGCATGCATCTCAATTAGTCAGCAACCAGGTGTGGAAAGTC
CCCAGGCTCCCCAGCAGGCAGAAGTATGCAAAGCATGCATCTCAATTAGTCAGCAACCATAGTCCCGCCC
CTAACTCCGCCCATCCCGCCCCTAACTCCGCCCAGTTCCGCCCATTCTCCGCCCCATGGCTGACTAATTT
TTTTTATTTATGCAGAGGCCGAGGCCGCCTCTGCCTCTGAGCTATTCCAGAAGTAGTGAGGAGGCTTTTT
TGGAGGCCTAGGCTTTTGCAAAAAGCTCCCGGGAGCTTGTATATCCATTTTCGGATCTGATCAAGAGACA
GGATGAGGATCGTTTCGCATGATTGAACAAGATGGATTGCACGCAGGTTCTCCGGCCGCTTGGGTGGAGA
GGCTATTCGGCTATGACTGGGCACAACAGACAATCGGCTGCTCTGATGCCGCCGTGTTCCGGCTGTCAGC
GCAGGGGCGCCCGGTTCTTTTTGTCAAGACCGACCTGTCCGGTGCCCTGAATGAACTGCAGGACGAGGCA
GCGCGGCTATCGTGGCTGGCCACGACGGGCGTTCCTTGCGCAGCTGTGCTCGACGTTGTCACTGAAGCGG
GAAGGGACTGGCTGCTATTGGGCGAAGTGCCGGGGCAGGATCTCCTGTCATCTCACCTTGCTCCTGCCGA
GAAAGTATCCATCATGGCTGATGCAATGCGGCGGCTGCATACGCTTGATCCGGCTACCTGCCCATTCGAC
CACCAAGCGAAACATCGCATCGAGCGAGCACGTACTCGGATGGAAGCCGGTCTTGTCGATCAGGATGATC
TGGACGAAGAGCATCAGGGGCTCGCGCCAGCCGAACTGTTCGCCAGGCTCAAGGCGCGCATGCCCGACGG
CGAGGATCTCGTCGTGACCCATGGCGATGCCTGCTTGCCGAATATCATGGTGGAAAATGGCCGCTTTTCT
GGATTCATCGACTGTGGCCGGCTGGGTGTGGCGGACCGCTATCAGGACATAGCGTTGGCTACCCGTGATA
TTGCTGAAGAGCTTGGCGGCGAATGGGCTGACCGCTTCCTCGTGCTTTACGGTATCGCCGCTCCCGATTC
GCAGCGCATCGCCTTCTATCGCCTTCTTGACGAGTTCTTCTGAGCGGGACTCTGGGGTTCGAAATGACCG
ACCAAGCGACGCCCAACCTGCCATCACGAGATTTCGATTCCACCGCCGCCTTCTATGAAAGGTTGGGCTT
CGGAATCGTTTTCCGGGACGCCGGCTGGATGATCCTCCAGCGCGGGGATCTCATGCTGGAGTTCTTCGCC
CACCCCAACTTGTTTATTGCAGCTTATAATGGTTACAAATAAAGCAATAGCATCACAAATTTCACAAATA
AAGCATTTTTTTCACTGCATTCTAGTTGTGGTTTGTCCAAACTCATCAATGTATCTTATCATGTCTGTAT
ACCGTCGACCTCTAGCTAGAGCTTGGCGTAATCATGGTCATAGCTGTTTCCTGTGTGAAATTGTTATCCG
CTCACAATTCCACACAACATACGAGCCGGAAGCATAAAGTGTAAAGCCTGGGGTGCCTAATGAGTGAGCT
AACTCACATTAATTGCGTTGCGCTCACTGCCCGCTTTCCAGTCGGGAAACCTGTCGTGCCAGCTGCATTA
ATGAATCGGCCAACGCGCGGGGAGAGGCGGTTTGCGTATTGGGCGCTCTTCCGCTTCCTCGCTCACTGAC
TCGCTGCGCTCGGTCGTTCGGCTGCGGCGAGCGGTATCAGCTCACTCAAAGGCGGTAATACGGTTATCCA
CAGAATCAGGGGATAACGCAGGAAAGAACATGTGAGCAAAAGGCCAGCAAAAGGCCAGGAACCGTAAAAA
GGCCGCGTTGCTGGCGTTTTTCCATAGGCTCCGCCCCCCTGACGAGCATCACAAAAATCGACGCTCAAGT
CAGAGGTGGCGAAACCCGACAGGACTATAAAGATACCAGGCGTTTCCCCCTGGAAGCTCCCTCGTGCGCT
CTCCTGTTCCGACCCTGCCGCTTACCGGATACCTGTCCGCCTTTCTCCCTTCGGGAAGCGTGGCGCTTTC
TCATAGCTCACGCTGTAGGTATCTCAGTTCGGTGTAGGTCGTTCGCTCCAAGCTGGGCTGTGTGCACGAA
CCCCCCGTTCAGCCCGACCGCTGCGCCTTATCCGGTAACTATCGTCTTGAGTCCAACCCGGTAAGACACG
ACTTATCGCCACTGGCAGCAGCCACTGGTAACAGGATTAGCAGAGCGAGGTATGTAGGCGGTGCTACAGA
GTTCTTGAAGTGGTGGCCTAACTACGGCTACACTAGAAGAACAGTATTTGGTATCTGCGCTCTGCTGAAG
CCAGTTACCTTCGGAAAAAGAGTTGGTAGCTCTTGATCCGGCAAACAAACCACCGCTGGTAGCGGTGGTT
TTTTTGTTTGCAAGCAGCAGATTACGCGCAGAAAAAAAGGATCTCAAGAAGATCCTTTGATCTTTTCTAC
GGGGTCTGACGCTCAGTGGAACGAAAACTCACGTTAAGGGATTTTGGTCATGAGATTATCAAAAAGGATC
TTCACCTAGATCCTTTTAAATTAAAAATGAAGTTTTAAATCAATCTAAAGTATATATGAGTAAACTTGGT
CTGACAGTTACCAATGCTTAATCAGTGAGGCACCTATCTCAGCGATCTGTCTATTTCGTTCATCCATAGT
TGCCTGACTCCCCGTCGTGTAGATAACTACGATACGGGAGGGCTTACCATCTGGCCCCAGTGCTGCAATG
ATACCGCGAGACCCACGCTCACCGGCTCCAGATTTATCAGCAATAAACCAGCCAGCCGGAAGGGCCGAGC
GCAGAAGTGGTCCTGCAACTTTATCCGCCTCCATCCAGTCTATTAATTGTTGCCGGGAAGCTAGAGTAAG
TAGTTCGCCAGTTAATAGTTTGCGCAACGTTGTTGCCATTGCTACAGGCATCGTGGTGTCACGCTCGTCG
TTTGGTATGGCTTCATTCAGCTCCGGTTCCCAACGATCAAGGCGAGTTACATGATCCCCCATGTTGTGCA
AAAAAGCGGTTAGCTCCTTCGGTCCTCCGATCGTTGTCAGAAGTAAGTTGGCCGCAGTGTTATCACTCAT
GGTTATGGCAGCACTGCATAATTCTCTTACTGTCATGCCATCCGTAAGATGCTTTTCTGTGACTGGTGAG
TACTCAACCAAGTCATTCTGAGAATAGTGTATGCGGCGACCGAGTTGCTCTTGCCCGGCGTCAATACGGG
ATAATACCGCGCCACATAGCAGAACTTTAAAAGTGCTCATCATTGGAAAACGTTCTTCGGGGCGAAAACT
CTCAAGGATCTTACCGCTGTTGAGATCCAGTTCGATGTAACCCACTCGTGCACCCAACTGATCTTCAGCA
TCTTTTACTTTCACCAGCGTTTCTGGGTGAGCAAAAACAGGAAGGCAAAATGCCGCAAAAAAGGGAATAA
GGGCGACACGGAAATGTTGAATACTCATACTCTTCCTTTTTCAATATTATTGAAGCATTTATCAGGGTTA
TTGTCTCATGAGCGGATACATATTTGAATGTATTTAGAAAAATAAACAAATAGGGGTTCCGCGCACATTT
CCCCGAAAAGTGCCACCTGACGTC
Features (pLannotate 1.2.2; 22 found; start..end, strand, type, name):
     28..80      -  misc_feature   bom (fragment): basis of mobility region from pBR322
    235..614     +  enhancer       CMV enhancer: human cytomegalovirus immediate early enhancer
    615..818     +  promoter       CMV promoter: human cytomegalovirus (CMV) immediate early promoter
    814..847     +  LTR            5' LTR (truncated) (fragment): truncated 5' long terminal repeat (LTR) from HIV-1
    863..881     +  promoter       T7 promoter: promoter for bacteriophage T7 RNA polymerase
    953..970     +  CDS            9xHis (fragment): 9xHis affinity tag
    971..1669    +  CDS            TagBFP: TagBFP is a basic (constitutively fluorescent) blue fluorescent protein published in 2008, derived from Entacmaea quadricolor. It is reported to be a very rapidly-maturing monomer with very low acid sensitivity.
   2204..2222    -  promoter       SP6 promoter: promoter for bacteriophage SP6 RNA polymerase
   2248..2472    +  polyA_signal   bGH poly(A) signal: bovine growth hormone polyadenylation signal
   2476..2497    +  promoter       SV40 promoter (fragment): SV40 enhancer and early promoter
   2518..2946    +  rep_origin     f1 ori (sequence partly withheld): f1 bacteriophage origin of replication; arrow indicates direction of (+) strand synthesis
   2960..3289    +  promoter       SV40 promoter: SV40 enhancer and early promoter
   3356..4147    +  CDS            neo: KKA2_KLEPN - Also known as kan, nptII. Experimental evidence at protein level: Swiss-Prot protein existence level 1. Resistance to kanamycin, neomycin, paromomycin, ribostamycin, butirosin and gentamicin B. From Klebsiella pneumoniae.
   4171..4329    +  CDS            ble (fragment): BLE_KLEPN - Experimental evidence at protein level: Swiss-Prot protein existence level 1. Binding protein with a strong affinity to the bleomycin family of antibiotics. Binds to CL990; an antimitotic-antibiotic compound. From Klebsiella pneumoniae.
   4324..4445    +  polyA_signal   SV40 poly(A) signal: SV40 polyadenylation signal
   4518..4534    -  protein_bind   lac operator: The lac repressor binds to the lac operator to inhibit transcription in E. coli. This inhibition can be relieved by adding lactose or isopropyl-β-D-thiogalactopyranoside (IPTG). lac repressor encoded by lacI
   4542..4572    -  promoter       lac promoter: promoter for the E. coli lac operon
   4587..4608    -  protein_bind   CAP binding site: CAP binding activates transcription in the presence of cAMP. E. coli catabolite activator protein
   4621..4713    -  CDS            lacI (fragment): lac repressor; lacI; The lac repressor binds to the lac operator to inhibit transcription in E. coli. This inhibition can be relieved by adding lactose or isopropyl-β-D-thiogalactopyranoside (IPTG).
   4896..5484    -  rep_origin     ori: high-copy-number ColE1/pMB1/pBR322/pUC origin of replication
   5655..6515    -  CDS            AmpR: β-lactamase; bla; confers resistance to ampicillin, carbenicillin, and related antibiotics
   6516..6620    -  promoter       AmpR promoter: bla
