[The description below was written by a language model from this plasmid's Addgene catalogue record and pLannotate feature annotations shown in this document.]
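Description:
TagBFP(S2h)3(S4h)3-gs is a mammalian expression plasmid built on a pcDNA-type backbone, about 6.7 kb in the sequenced record. It is propagated in E. coli through a high-copy ColE1/pUC-type origin and selected with ampicillin via the β-lactamase gene and its native promoter. The backbone also carries an f1 phage origin and an SV40 early promoter driving a neomycin phosphotransferase gene with an SV40 polyadenylation signal. This cassette would allow G418 selection of transfected mammalian cells, although the record does not mention stable line generation. Short annotated fragments such as the ble, lacI, bom and truncated HIV-1 LTR matches appear to be backbone remnants or partial similarity hits rather than functional parts.

The payload is a synthetic fusion protein, assembled by Gibson cloning and expressed from the CMV immediate early enhancer and promoter, with the bovine growth hormone polyadenylation signal terminating the transcript. T7 and SP6 promoters flank the insert, as is typical of pcDNA vectors. The annotated open reading frame starts with a short polyhistidine stretch directly followed by TagBFP, a monomeric blue fluorescent protein. The roughly 500 bp between TagBFP and the SP6 site is unannotated. According to the catalogue entry, it should encode three copies of the designed coiled-coil segment S2h followed by three copies of S4h, joined by short flexible linkers.

The multivalent coiled-coil repeats are intended to drive phase separation, producing liquid condensates in mammalian cells. The N-terminal TagBFP allows these condensates to be seen by fluorescence microscopy. The construct belongs to a study of programmable, de novo designed coiled-coil-mediated phase separation.
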