Addgene plasmid #228077: TagBFP(S2h)3(S4h)3-gs
Purpose: Mammalian expression of coiled coil segments (S2h)x3-(S4h)x3, with short flexible linkers and N-terminal TagBFP; for phase separation and forming of liquid condensates in mammalian cells.
Depositing lab: Roman Jerala. Depositing organization: National Institute of Chemistry. Publication: Programmable de novo designed coiled coil-mediated phase separation in mammalian cells. Ramsak M, Ramirez DA, Hough LE, Shirts MR, Vidmar S, Elersic Filipic K, Anderluh G, Jerala R. Nat Commun. 2023 Dec 2;14(1):7973. doi: 10.1038/s41467-023-43742-w. PubMed 38042897.
Backbone
  Vector backbone: pcDNA
  Vector type: Mammalian Expression
Growth in bacteria
  Bacterial resistance: Ampicillin, 100 μg/mL
  Growth temperature: 37°C
  Growth strain: DH5alpha
  Copy number: High Copy
Gene/Insert
  Gene/Insert name: BFP, S2h, S4h
  Species: Synthetic
  Cloning method: Gibson Cloning
Terms and licenses: Academic/Nonprofit Terms; Industry Terms: Not Available to Industry
How to cite: TagBFP(S2h)3(S4h)3-gs was a gift from Roman Jerala (Addgene plasmid # 228077 ; http://n2t.net/addgene:228077 ; RRID:Addgene_228077)
